Addgene plasmid #142743: TFORF1165
Purpose: Lentiviral vector for overexpressing transcription factor ORFs with unique 24-bp barcodes. Barcodes facilitate identification of transcription factors in pooled screens.
Depositing lab: Feng Zhang. Depositing organization: Broad Institute. Publication: A transcription factor atlas of directed differentiation. Joung J, Ma S, Tay T, Geiger-Schuller KR, Kirchgatterer PC, Verdine VK, Guo B, Arias-Garcia MA, Allen WE, Singh A, Kuksenko O, Abudayyeh OO, Gootenberg JS, Fu Z, Macrae RK, Buenrostro JD, Regev A, Zhang F. Cell. 2023 Jan 5;186(1):209-229.e26. doi: 10.1016/j.cell.2022.11.026. PubMed 36608654.
Backbone
  Vector backbone: pLX_TRC317
  Backbone manufacturer: Broad Institute Genetic Perturbation Platform
  Backbone size w/o insert (bp): 8264
  Vector type: Mammalian Expression, Lentiviral
  Selectable markers: Puromycin
Growth in bacteria
  Bacterial resistance: Ampicillin, 100 μg/mL
  Growth temperature: 37°C
  Growth strain: NEB Stable
  Copy number: High Copy
Gene/Insert
  Gene/Insert name: PRKCD
  Species: H. sapiens (human)
  Insert size (bp): 2132
  Entrez Gene: PRKCD (a.k.a. ALPS3, CVID9, MAY1, PKCD, nPKC-delta)
  Promoter: EF1a
  Cloning method: Unknown
  Sequencing primers: 5′ GGGTGGAGACTGAAGTTAGGCCAG; 3′ CACATAGCGTAAAAGGAGCAACATAG
Terms and licenses: Academic/Nonprofit Terms; Industry Terms: Not Available to Industry
Depositor comments: NM_212539,NM_006254,XM_006713259,NM_001316327,XM_017006856,XM_017006855,ENST00000394729,ENST00000330452 . The transcription factor ORF portion of this plasmid was synthesized by Genewiz. Please test multiple small colonies in case of plasmid recombination. To make this collection available in a timely manner, a portion of this collection was not fully sequenced by Addgene. If an Addgene verified full plasmid sequence is not available, please contact us prior to placing an order to request the full sequence.
How to cite: TFORF1165 was a gift from Feng Zhang (Addgene plasmid # 142743 ; http://n2t.net/addgene:142743 ; RRID:Addgene_142743)
