[The description below was written by a language model from this plasmid's Addgene catalogue record and pLannotate feature annotations shown in this document.]
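Description:
TFORF1165 is a lentiviral mammalian expression plasmid built on the pLX_TRC317 backbone, carrying the human PRKCD open reading frame (protein kinase C delta) as one member of a barcoded ORF overexpression collection. In bacteria it is maintained through a high-copy ColE1/pUC-type origin and selected with ampicillin via the β-lactamase gene. An f1 origin and remnants of a lac/lacZα cloning region flanked by T7 and T3 promoters are also annotated in the backbone. The depositor notes that the plasmid can recombine during propagation, as is common for LTR-containing vectors.

The viral portion has a third-generation, self-inactivating layout. An RSV promoter drives a truncated HIV-1 5' LTR, followed by the Ψ packaging signal with a gag fragment, the Rev response element, a cPPT/CTS, and a ΔU3 3' LTR followed by an SV40 polyadenylation signal. These elements allow the genomic RNA to be packaged when helper functions are supplied in trans, while integrated proviruses lack LTR promoter activity. Two internal cassettes lie between the LTRs. An SV40 early promoter drives puromycin N-acetyltransferase for selecting transduced cells, and the strong constitutive EF-1α promoter drives PRKCD. A WPRE downstream of the ORF enhances transcript stability and expression.

According to the record, each construct in the collection carries a unique 24-bp barcode so that ORFs can be identified in pooled screens. The barcode is not annotated as a feature, so its position cannot be confirmed from the table. A short U6 promoter fragment is annotated between the ORF and the WPRE, and its role is not stated. The sequenced record totals about 10.4 kb, consistent with the listed backbone and insert sizes.
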