Features (pLannotate 1.2.2; 31 found; start..end, strand, type, name):
      5..231     +  promoter       RSV promoter: Rous sarcoma virus enhancer/promoter
    232..412     +  LTR            5' LTR (truncated): truncated 5' long terminal repeat (LTR) from HIV-1
    459..584     +  misc_feature   HIV-1 Ψ: packaging signal of human immunodeficiency virus type 1
    568..931     +  CDS            HIV-1 gag (fragment): gag protein from human immunodeficiency virus 1; gag
   1077..1310    +  misc_feature   RRE: The Rev response element (RRE) of HIV-1 allows for Rev-dependent mRNA export from the nucleus to the cytoplasm.
   1687..1713    +  CDS            Rev (fragment): human immunodeficiency virus 1 (HIV-1) Rev protein; rev; enhances nuclear export of unspliced and incompletely spliced viral mRNAs
   1720..1743    +  promoter       SV40 promoter (fragment): SV40 early promoter
   1744..1815    +  promoter       SV40 promoter (fragment): SV40 enhancer and early promoter
   1839..1974    +  rep_origin     SV40 ori: SV40 origin of replication
   2020..2616    +  CDS            PuroR (fragment): puromycin N-acetyltransferase; pac from Streptomyces; confers resistance to puromycin
   2665..2782    +  misc_feature   cPPT/CTS: central polypurine tract and central termination sequence of HIV-1
   2847..2913    +  CDS            small t antigen (fragment): SV40 (simian virus 40) small t antigen
   2920..4098    +  promoter       EF-1α promoter: strong constitutive promoter for human elongation factor EF-1α
   4115..6142    +  CDS            PRKCD: KPCD_HUMAN - Also known as PKCD From Homo sapiens (Human).
   6158..6211    +  promoter       U6 promoter (fragment): RNA polymerase III promoter for human U6 snRNA
   6253..6841    +  misc_feature   WPRE: woodchuck hepatitis virus posttranscriptional regulatory element
   6892..6911    +  misc_feature   cPPT/CTS (fragment): central polypurine tract and central termination sequence of HIV-1
   6913..7146    +  LTR            3' LTR (ΔU3): self-inactivating 3' long terminal repeat (LTR) from HIV-1
   7224..7345    +  polyA_signal   SV40 poly(A) signal: SV40 polyadenylation signal
   7385..7520    +  rep_origin     SV40 ori: SV40 origin of replication
   7541..7559    -  promoter       T7 promoter: promoter for bacteriophage T7 RNA polymerase
   7567..7722    +  CDS            lacZα (fragment): LacZα fragment of β-galactosidase; lacZ fragment
   7727..8155    +  rep_origin     f1 ori (sequence partly withheld): f1 bacteriophage origin of replication; arrow indicates direction of (+) strand synthesis
   8208..8312    +  promoter       AmpR promoter: bla
   8313..9173    +  CDS            AmpR: β-lactamase; bla; confers resistance to ampicillin, carbenicillin, and related antibiotics
   9344..9932    +  rep_origin     ori: high-copy-number ColE1/pMB1/pBR322/pUC origin of replication
  10115..10207   +  CDS            lacI (fragment): lac repressor; lacI; The lac repressor binds to the lac operator to inhibit transcription in E. coli. This inhibition can be relieved by adding lactose or isopropyl-β-D-thiogalactopyranoside (IPTG).
  10220..10241   +  protein_bind   CAP binding site: CAP binding activates transcription in the presence of cAMP. E. coli catabolite activator protein
  10256..10286   +  promoter       lac promoter: promoter for the E. coli lac operon
  10294..10310   +  protein_bind   lac operator: The lac repressor binds to the lac operator to inhibit transcription in E. coli. This inhibition can be relieved by adding lactose or isopropyl-β-D-thiogalactopyranoside (IPTG). lac repressor encoded by lacI
  10355..10373   +  promoter       T3 promoter: promoter for bacteriophage T3 RNA polymerase
>Addgene plasmid #142743 | TFORF1165 | addgene full sequence | sequence record 395818 | Addgene NGS Result
TTAATGTAGTCTTATGCAATACTCTTGTAGTCTTGCAACATGGTAACGATGAGTTAGCAACATGCCTTAC
AAGGAGAGAAAAAGCACCGTGCATGCCGATTGGTGGAAGTAAGGTGGTACGATCGTGCCTTATTAGGAAG
GCAACAGACGGGTCTGACATGGATTGGACGAACCACTGAATTGCCGCATTGCAGAGATATTGTATTTAAG
TGCCTAGCTCGATACATAAACGGGTCTCTCTGGTTAGACCAGATCTGAGCCTGGGAGCTCTCTGGCTAAC
TAGGGAACCCACTGCTTAAGCCTCAATAAAGCTTGCCTTGAGTGCTTCAAGTAGTGTGTGCCCGTCTGTT
GTGTGACTCTGGTAACTAGAGATCCCTCAGACCCTTTTAGTCAGTGTGGAAAATCTCTAGCAGTGGCGCC
CGAACAGGGACTTGAAAGCGAAAGGGAAACCAGAGGAGCTCTCTCGACGCAGGACTCGGCTTGCTGAAGC
GCGCACGGCAAGAGGCGAGGGGCGGCGACTGGTGAGTACGCCAAAAATTTTGACTAGCGGAGGCTAGAAG
GAGAGAGATGGGTGCGAGAGCGTCAGTATTAAGCGGGGGAGAATTAGATCGCGATGGGAAAAAATTCGGT
TAAGGCCAGGGGGAAAGAAAAAATATAAATTAAAACATATAGTATGGGCAAGCAGGGAGCTAGAACGATT
CGCAGTTAATCCTGGCCTGTTAGAAACATCAGAAGGCTGTAGACAAATACTGGGACAGCTACAACCATCC
CTTCAGACAGGATCAGAAGAACTTAGATCATTATATAATACAGTAGCAACCCTCTATTGTGTGCATCAAA
GGATAGAGATAAAAGACACCAAGGAAGCTTTAGACAAGATAGAGGAAGAGCAAAACAAAAGTAAGACCAC
CGCACAGCAAGCGGCCGCTGATCTTCAGACCTGGAGGAGGAGATATGAGGGACAATTGGAGAAGTGAATT
ATATAAATATAAAGTAGTAAAAATTGAACCATTAGGAGTAGCACCCACCAAGGCAAAGAGAAGAGTGGTG
CAGAGAGAAAAAAGAGCAGTGGGAATAGGAGCTTTGTTCCTTGGGTTCTTGGGAGCAGCAGGAAGCACTA
TGGGCGCAGCGTCAATGACGCTGACGGTACAGGCCAGACAATTATTGTCTGGTATAGTGCAGCAGCAGAA
CAATTTGCTGAGGGCTATTGAGGCGCAACAGCATCTGTTGCAACTCACAGTCTGGGGCATCAAGCAGCTC
CAGGCAAGAATCCTGGCTGTGGAAAGATACCTAAAGGATCAACAGCTCCTGGGGATTTGGGGTTGCTCTG
GAAAACTCATTTGCACCACTGCTGTGCCTTGGAATGCTAGTTGGAGTAATAAATCTCTGGAACAGATTTG
GAATCACACGACCTGGATGGAGTGGGACAGAGAAATTAACAATTACACAAGCTTAATACACTCCTTAATT
GAAGAATCGCAAAACCAGCAAGAAAAGAATGAACAAGAATTATTGGAATTAGATAAATGGGCAAGTTTGT
GGAATTGGTTTAACATAACAAATTGGCTGTGGTATATAAAATTATTCATAATGATAGTAGGAGGCTTGGT
AGGTTTAAGAATAGTTTTTGCTGTACTTTCTATAGTGAATAGAGTTAGGCAGGGATATTCACCATTATCG
TTTCAGACCCACCTCCCAACCCCGAGGGGACCCATGCATTGCATCTCAATTAGTCAGCAACCAGGTGTGG
AAAGTCCCCAGGCTCCCCAGCAGGCAGAAGTATGCAAAGCATGCGTCTCAATTAGTCAGCAACCATAGTC
CCGCCCCTAACTCCGCCCATCCCGCCCCTAACTCCGCCCAGTTCCGCCCATTCTCCGCCCCATGGCTGAC
TAATTTTTTTTATTTATGCAGAGGCCGAGGCCGCCTCGGCCTCTGAGCTATTCCAGAAGTAGTGAGGAGG
CTTTTTTGGAGGCCTAGGCTTTTGCAAAAAGCTTTCTAGAGGTACCACCGGAGCTTACCATGACCGAGTA
CAAGCCCACGGTGCGCCTCGCCACCCGCGACGACGTCCCCAGGGCCGTACGCACCCTCGCCGCCGCGTTC
GCCGACTACCCCGCCACGCGCCACACCGTCGATCCGGACCGCCACATCGAGCGGGTCACCGAGCTGCAAG
AACTCTTCCTCACGCGCGTCGGGCTCGACATCGGCAAGGTGTGGGTCGCGGACGACGGCGCCGCCGTGGC
GGTCTGGACCACGCCGGAGAGCGTCGAAGCGGGGGCGGTGTTCGCCGAGATCGGCCCGCGCATGGCCGAG
TTGAGCGGTTCCCGGCTGGCCGCGCAGCAACAGATGGAAGGCCTCCTGGCGCCGCACCGGCCCAAGGAGC
CCGCGTGGTTCCTGGCCACCGTCGGCGTCTCGCCCGACCACCAGGGCAAGGGTCTGGGCAGCGCCGTCGT
GCTCCCCGGAGTGGAGGCGGCCGAGCGCGCCGGGGTGCCCGCCTTCCTGGAGACCTCCGCGCCCCGCAAC
CTCCCCTTCTACGAGCGGCTCGGCTTCACCGTCACCGCCGACGTCGAGGTGCCCGAAGGACCGCGCACCT
GGTGCATGACCCGCAAGCCCGGTGCCAGTTAACGAATTCTAGATCTTGAGACAAATGGCAGTATTCATCC
ACAATTTTAAAAGAAAAGGGGGGATTGGGGGGTACAGTGCAGGGGAAAGAATAGTAGACATAATAGCAAC
AGACATACAAACTAAAGAATTACAAAAACAAATTACAAAAATTCAAAATTTTCGGGTTTATTACAGGGAC
AGCAGAGATCCACTTTGGCGCCGGCTCGAGGCCTGCAGGTGCAAAGATGGATAAAGTTTTAAACAGAGAG
GAATCTTTGCAGCTAATGGACCTTCTAGGTCTTGAAAGGAGTGGGAATTGGCTCCGGTGCCCGTCAGTGG
GCAGAGCGCACATCGCCCACAGTCCCCGAGAAGTTGGGGGGAGGGGTCGGCAATTGAACCGGTGCCTAGA
GAAGGTGGCGCGGGGTAAACTGGGAAAGTGATGTCGTGTACTGGCTCCGCCTTTTTCCCGAGGGTGGGGG
AGAACCGTATATAAGTGCAGTAGTCGCCGTGAACGTTCTTTTTCGCAACGGGTTTGCCGCCAGAACACAG
GTAAGTGCCGTGTGTGGTTCCCGCGGGCCTGGCCTCTTTACGGGTTATGGCCCTTGCGTGCCTTGAATTA
CTTCCACCTGGCTGCAGTACGTGATTCTTGATCCCGAGCTTCGGGTTGGAAGTGGGTGGGAGAGTTCGAG
GCCTTGCGCTTAAGGAGCCCCTTCGCCTCGTGCTTGAGTTGAGGCCTGGCCTGGGCGCTGGGGCCGCCGC
GTGCGAATCTGGTGGCACCTTCGCGCCTGTCTCGCTGCTTTCGATAAGTCTCTAGCCATTTAAAATTTTT
GATGACCTGCTGCGACGCTTTTTTTCTGGCAAGATAGTCTTGTAAATGCGGGCCAAGATCTGCACACTGG
TATTTCGGTTTTTGGGGCCGCGGGCGGCGACGGGGCCCGTGCGTCCCAGCGCACATGTTCGGCGAGGCGG
GGCCTGCGAGCGCGGCCACCGAGAATCGGACGGGGGTAGTCTCAAGCTGGCCGGCCTGCTCTGGTGCCTG
GCCTCGCGCCGCCGTGTATCGCCCCGCCCTGGGCGGCAAGGCTGGCCCGGTCGGCACCAGTTGCGTGAGC
GGAAAGATGGCCGCTTCCCGGCCCTGCTGCAGGGAGCTCAAAATGGAGGACGCGGCGCTCGGGAGAGCGG
GCGGGTGAGTCACCCACACAAAGGAAAAGGGCCTTTCCGTCCTCAGCCGTCGCTTCATGTGACTCCACGG
AGTACCGGGCGCCGTCCAGGCACCTCGATTAGTTCTCGAGCTTTTGGAGTACGTCGTCTTTAGGTTGGGG
GGAGGGGTTTTATGCGATGGAGTTTCCCCACACTGAGTGGGTGGAGACTGAAGTTAGGCCAGCTTGGCAC
TTGATGTAATTCTCCTTGGAATTTGCCCTTTTTGAGTTTGGATCTTGGTTCATTCTCAAGCCTCAGACAG
TGGTTCAAAGTTTTTTTCTTCCATTTCAGGTGTCGTGAGGCTAGCACCGCCACCATGGCGCCGTTCCTGC
GCATCGCCTTCAACTCCTATGAGCTGGGCTCCCTGCAGGCCGAGGACGAGGCGAACCAGCCCTTCTGTGC
CGTGAAGATGAAGGAGGCGCTCAGCACAGAGCGTGGGAAAACACTGGTGCAGAAGAAGCCGACCATGTAT
CCTGAGTGGAAGTCGACGTTCGATGCCCACATCTATGAGGGGCGCGTCATCCAGATTGTGCTAATGCGGG
CAGCAGAGGAGCCAGTGTCTGAGGTGACCGTGGGTGTGTCGGTGCTGGCCGAGCGCTGCAAGAAGAACAA
TGGCAAGGCTGAGTTCTGGCTGGACCTGCAGCCTCAGGCCAAGGTGTTGATGTCTGTTCAGTATTTCCTG
GAGGACGTGGATTGCAAACAGTCTATGCGCAGTGAGGACGAGGCCAAGTTCCCAACGATGAACCGCCGCG
GAGCCATCAAACAGGCCAAAATCCACTACATCAAGAACCATGAGTTTATCGCCACCTTCTTTGGGCAACC
CACCTTCTGTTCTGTGTGCAAAGACTTTGTCTGGGGCCTCAACAAGCAAGGCTACAAATGCAGGCAATGT
AACGCTGCCATCCACAAGAAATGCATCGACAAGATCATCGGCAGATGCACTGGCACCGCGGCCAACAGCC
GGGACACTATATTCCAGAAAGAACGCTTCAACATCGACATGCCGCACCGCTTCAAGGTTCACAACTACAT
GAGCCCCACCTTCTGTGACCACTGCGGCAGCCTGCTCTGGGGACTGGTGAAGCAGGGATTAAAGTGTGAA
GACTGCGGCATGAATGTGCACCATAAATGCCGGGAGAAGGTGGCCAACCTCTGCGGCATCAACCAGAAGC
TTTTGGCTGAGGCCTTGAACCAAGTCACCCAGAGAGCCTCCCGGAGATCAGACTCAGCCTCCTCAGAGCC
TGTTGGGATATATCAGGGTTTCGAGAAGAAGACCGGAGTTGCTGGGGAGGACATGCAAGACAACAGTGGG
ACCTACGGCAAGATCTGGGAGGGCAGCAGCAAGTGCAACATCAACAACTTCATCTTCCACAAGGTCCTGG
GCAAAGGCAGCTTCGGGAAGGTGCTGCTTGGAGAGCTGAAGGGCAGAGGAGAGTACTTTGCCATCAAGGC
CCTCAAGAAGGATGTGGTCCTGATCGACGACGACGTGGAGTGCACCATGGTTGAGAAGCGGGTGCTGACA
CTTGCCGCAGAGAATCCCTTTCTCACCCACCTCATCTGCACCTTCCAGACCAAGGACCACCTGTTCTTTG
TGATGGAGTTCCTCAACGGGGGGGACCTGATGTACCACATCCAGGACAAAGGCCGCTTTGAACTCTACCG
TGCCACGTTTTATGCCGCTGAGATAATGTGTGGACTGCAGTTTCTACACAGCAAGGGCATCATTTACAGG
GACCTCAAACTGGACAATGTGCTGCTGGACCGGGATGGCCACATCAAGATTGCCGACTTTGGGATGTGCA
AAGAGAACATATTCGGGGAGAGCCGGGCCAGCACCTTCTGCGGCACCCCTGACTATATCGCCCCTGAGAT
CCTACAGGGCCTGAAGTACACATTCTCTGTGGACTGGTGGTCTTTCGGGGTCCTTCTGTACGAGATGCTC
ATTGGCCAGTCCCCCTTCCATGGTGATGATGAGGATGAACTCTTCGAGTCCATCCGTGTGGACACGCCAC
ATTATCCCCGCTGGATCACCAAGGAGTCCAAGGACATCCTGGAGAAGCTCTTTGAAAGGGAACCAACCAA
GAGGCTGGGAGTGACCGGAAACATCAAAATCCACCCCTTCTTCAAGACCATAAACTGGACTCTGCTGGAA
AAGCGGAGGTTGGAGCCACCTTTCAGGCCCAAAGTGAAGTCACCCAGAGACTACAGTAACTTTGACCAGG
AGTTCCTGAACGAGAAGGCGCGCCTCTCCTACAGCGACAAGAACCTCATCGACTCCATGGACCAGTCTGC
ATTCGCTGGCTTCTCCTTTGTGAACCCCAAATTCGAGCACCTCCTGGAAGATTAGTAATGAACTAGTCCG
TAACTTGAAAGTATTTCGATTTCTTGGCTTTATATATCTTGTGGAAAGGACGACGTGATTGCTTCTTGGC
GCACCGAACGCGTTAAGTCGACAATCAACCTCTGGATTACAAAATTTGTGAAAGATTGACTGGTATTCTT
AACTATGTTGCTCCTTTTACGCTATGTGGATACGCTGCTTTAATGCCTTTGTATCATGCTATTGCTTCCC
GTATGGCTTTCATTTTCTCCTCCTTGTATAAATCCTGGTTGCTGTCTCTTTATGAGGAGTTGTGGCCCGT
TGTCAGGCAACGTGGCGTGGTGTGCACTGTGTTTGCTGACGCAACCCCCACTGGTTGGGGCATTGCCACC
ACCTGTCAGCTCCTTTCCGGGACTTTCGCTTTCCCCCTCCCTATTGCCACGGCGGAACTCATCGCCGCCT
GCCTTGCCCGCTGCTGGACAGGGGCTCGGCTGTTGGGCACTGACAATTCCGTGGTGTTGTCGGGGAAATC
ATCGTCCTTTCCTTGGCTGCTCGCCTGTGTTGCCACCTGGATTCTGCGCGGGACGTCCTTCTGCTACGTC
CCTTCGGCCCTCAATCCAGCGGACCTTCCTTCCCGCGGCCTGCTGCCGGCTCTGCGGCCTCTTCCGCGTC
TTCGCCTTCGCCCTCAGACGAGTCGGATCTCCCTTTGGGCCGCCTCCCCGCGTCGACTTTAAGACCAATG
ACTTACAAGGCAGCTGTAGATCTTAGCCACTTTTTAAAAGAAAAGGGGGGACTGGAAGGGCTAATTCACT
CCCAACGAAGACAAGATCTGCTTTTTGCTTGTACTGGGTCTCTCTGGTTAGACCAGATCTGAGCCTGGGA
GCTCTCTGGCTAACTAGGGAACCCACTGCTTAAGCCTCAATAAAGCTTGCCTTGAGTGCTTCAAGTAGTG
TGTGCCCGTCTGTTGTGTGACTCTGGTAACTAGAGATCCCTCAGACCCTTTTAGTCAGTGTGGAAAATCT
CTAGCAGTACGTATAGTAGTTCATGTCATCTTATTATTCAGTATTTATAACTTGCAAAGAAATGAATATC
AGAGAGTGAGAGGAACTTGTTTATTGCAGCTTATAATGGTTACAAATAAAGCAATAGCATCACAAATTTC
ACAAATAAAGCATTTTTTTCACTGCATTCTAGTTGTGGTTTGTCCAAACTCATCAATGTATCTTATCATG
TCTGGCTCTAGCTATCCCGCCCCTAACTCCGCCCATCCCGCCCCTAACTCCGCCCAGTTCCGCCCATTCT
CCGCCCCATGGCTGACTAATTTTTTTTATTTATGCAGAGGCCGAGGCCGCCTCGGCCTCTGAGCTATTCC
AGAAGTAGTGAGGAGGCTTTTTTGGAGGCCTAGGGACGTACCCAATTCGCCCTATAGTGAGTCGTATTAC
GCGCGCTCACTGGCCGTCGTTTTACAACGTCGTGACTGGGAAAACCCTGGCGTTACCCAACTTAATCGCC
TTGCAGCACATCCCCCTTTCGCCAGCTGGCGTAATAGCGAAGAGGCCCGCACCGATCGCCCTTCCCAACA
GTTGCGCAGCCTGAATGGCGAATGGG
[124 nt withheld, positions 7727-7850]
C
[91 nt withheld, positions 7852-7942]
A
[49 nt withheld, positions 7944-7992]
CCTTTGACGTTGGAGTCCACGTTCTTT
[37 nt withheld, positions 8020-8056]
ACCCTATCTCGGTCTATTCTTTTGATTTATAAGGGATTTTGCCGATTTCGGCCTATTGGTTAAAAAATGA
GCTGATTTAACAAAAATTTAACGCGAATTTTAACAAAATATTAACGCTTACAATTTAGGTGGCACTTTTC
GGGGAAATGTGCGCGGAACCCCTATTTGTTTATTTTTCTAAATACATTCAAATATGTATCCGCTCATGAG
ACAATAACCCTGATAAATGCTTCAATAATATTGAAAAAGGAAGAGTATGAGTATTCAACATTTCCGTGTC
GCCCTTATTCCCTTTTTTGCGGCATTTTGCCTTCCTGTTTTTGCTCACCCAGAAACGCTGGTGAAAGTAA
AAGATGCTGAAGATCAGTTGGGTGCACGAGTGGGTTACATCGAACTGGATCTCAACAGCGGTAAGATCCT
TGAGAGTTTTCGCCCCGAAGAACGTTTTCCAATGATGAGCACTTTTAAAGTTCTGCTATGTGGCGCGGTA
TTATCCCGTATTGACGCCGGGCAAGAGCAACTCGGTCGCCGCATACACTATTCTCAGAATGACTTGGTTG
AGTACTCACCAGTCACAGAAAAGCATCTTACGGATGGCATGACAGTAAGAGAATTATGCAGTGCTGCCAT
AACCATGAGTGATAACACTGCGGCCAACTTACTTCTGACAACGATCGGAGGACCGAAGGAGCTAACCGCT
TTTTTGCACAACATGGGGGATCATGTAACTCGCCTTGATCGTTGGGAACCGGAGCTGAATGAAGCCATAC
CAAACGACGAGCGTGACACCACGATGCCTGTAGCAATGGCAACAACGTTGCGCAAACTATTAACTGGCGA
ACTACTTACTCTAGCTTCCCGGCAACAATTAATAGACTGGATGGAGGCGGATAAAGTTGCAGGACCACTT
CTGCGCTCGGCCCTTCCGGCTGGCTGGTTTATTGCTGATAAATCTGGAGCCGGTGAGCGTGGGTCTCGCG
GTATCATTGCAGCACTGGGGCCAGATGGTAAGCCCTCCCGTATCGTAGTTATCTACACGACGGGGAGTCA
GGCAACTATGGATGAACGAAATAGACAGATCGCTGAGATAGGTGCCTCACTGATTAAGCATTGGTAACTG
TCAGACCAAGTTTACTCATATATACTTTAGATTGATTTAAAACTTCATTTTTAATTTAAAAGGATCTAGG
TGAAGATCCTTTTTGATAATCTCATGACCAAAATCCCTTAACGTGAGTTTTCGTTCCACTGAGCGTCAGA
CCCCGTAGAAAAGATCAAAGGATCTTCTTGAGATCCTTTTTTTCTGCGCGTAATCTGCTGCTTGCAAACA
AAAAAACCACCGCTACCAGCGGTGGTTTGTTTGCCGGATCAAGAGCTACCAACTCTTTTTCCGAAGGTAA
CTGGCTTCAGCAGAGCGCAGATACCAAATACTGTTCTTCTAGTGTAGCCGTAGTTAGGCCACCACTTCAA
GAACTCTGTAGCACCGCCTACATACCTCGCTCTGCTAATCCTGTTACCAGTGGCTGCTGCCAGTGGCGAT
AAGTCGTGTCTTACCGGGTTGGACTCAAGACGATAGTTACCGGATAAGGCGCAGCGGTCGGGCTGAACGG
GGGGTTCGTGCACACAGCCCAGCTTGGAGCGAACGACCTACACCGAACTGAGATACCTACAGCGTGAGCT
ATGAGAAAGCGCCACGCTTCCCGAAGGGAGAAAGGCGGACAGGTATCCGGTAAGCGGCAGGGTCGGAACA
GGAGAGCGCACGAGGGAGCTTCCAGGGGGAAACGCCTGGTATCTTTATAGTCCTGTCGGGTTTCGCCACC
TCTGACTTGAGCGTCGATTTTTGTGATGCTCGTCAGGGGGGCGGAGCCTATGGAAAAACGCCAGCAACGC
GGCCTTTTTACGGTTCCTGGCCTTTTGCTGGCCTTTTGCTCACATGTTCTTTCCTGCGTTATCCCCTGAT
TCTGTGGATAACCGTATTACCGCCTTTGAGTGAGCTGATACCGCTCGCCGCAGCCGAACGACCGAGCGCA
GCGAGTCAGTGAGCGAGGAAGCGGAAGAGCGCCCAATACGCAAACCGCCTCTCCCCGCGCGTTGGCCGAT
TCATTAATGCAGCTGGCACGACAGGTTTCCCGACTGGAAAGCGGGCAGTGAGCGCAACGCAATTAATGTG
AGTTAGCTCACTCATTAGGCACCCCAGGCTTTACACTTTATGCTTCCGGCTCGTATGTTGTGTGGAATTG
TGAGCGGATAACAATTTCACACAGGAAACAGCTATGACCATGATTACGCCAAGCGCGCAATTAACCCTCA
CTAAAGGGAACAAAAGCTGGAGCTGCAAGC
