>Addgene plasmid #142743 | TFORF1165 | depositor partial sequence | sequence record 280367 | Insert
ACCGCCACCATGGCGCCGTTCCTGCGCATCGCCTTCAACTCCTATGAGCTGGGCTCCCTGCAGGCCGAGG
ACGAGGCGAACCAGCCCTTCTGTGCCGTGAAGATGAAGGAGGCGCTCAGCACAGAGCGTGGGAAAACACT
GGTGCAGAAGAAGCCGACCATGTATCCTGAGTGGAAGTCGACGTTCGATGCCCACATCTATGAGGGGCGC
GTCATCCAGATTGTGCTAATGCGGGCAGCAGAGGAGCCAGTGTCTGAGGTGACCGTGGGTGTGTCGGTGC
TGGCCGAGCGCTGCAAGAAGAACAATGGCAAGGCTGAGTTCTGGCTGGACCTGCAGCCTCAGGCCAAGGT
GTTGATGTCTGTTCAGTATTTCCTGGAGGACGTGGATTGCAAACAGTCTATGCGCAGTGAGGACGAGGCC
AAGTTCCCAACGATGAACCGCCGCGGAGCCATCAAACAGGCCAAAATCCACTACATCAAGAACCATGAGT
TTATCGCCACCTTCTTTGGGCAACCCACCTTCTGTTCTGTGTGCAAAGACTTTGTCTGGGGCCTCAACAA
GCAAGGCTACAAATGCAGGCAATGTAACGCTGCCATCCACAAGAAATGCATCGACAAGATCATCGGCAGA
TGCACTGGCACCGCGGCCAACAGCCGGGACACTATATTCCAGAAAGAACGCTTCAACATCGACATGCCGC
ACCGCTTCAAGGTTCACAACTACATGAGCCCCACCTTCTGTGACCACTGCGGCAGCCTGCTCTGGGGACT
GGTGAAGCAGGGATTAAAGTGTGAAGACTGCGGCATGAATGTGCACCATAAATGCCGGGAGAAGGTGGCC
AACCTCTGCGGCATCAACCAGAAGCTTTTGGCTGAGGCCTTGAACCAAGTCACCCAGAGAGCCTCCCGGA
GATCAGACTCAGCCTCCTCAGAGCCTGTTGGGATATATCAGGGTTTCGAGAAGAAGACCGGAGTTGCTGG
GGAGGACATGCAAGACAACAGTGGGACCTACGGCAAGATCTGGGAGGGCAGCAGCAAGTGCAACATCAAC
AACTTCATCTTCCACAAGGTCCTGGGCAAAGGCAGCTTCGGGAAGGTGCTGCTTGGAGAGCTGAAGGGCA
GAGGAGAGTACTTTGCCATCAAGGCCCTCAAGAAGGATGTGGTCCTGATCGACGACGACGTGGAGTGCAC
CATGGTTGAGAAGCGGGTGCTGACACTTGCCGCAGAGAATCCCTTTCTCACCCACCTCATCTGCACCTTC
CAGACCAAGGACCACCTGTTCTTTGTGATGGAGTTCCTCAACGGGGGGGACCTGATGTACCACATCCAGG
ACAAAGGCCGCTTTGAACTCTACCGTGCCACGTTTTATGCCGCTGAGATAATGTGTGGACTGCAGTTTCT
ACACAGCAAGGGCATCATTTACAGGGACCTCAAACTGGACAATGTGCTGCTGGACCGGGATGGCCACATC
AAGATTGCCGACTTTGGGATGTGCAAAGAGAACATATTCGGGGAGAGCCGGGCCAGCACCTTCTGCGGCA
CCCCTGACTATATCGCCCCTGAGATCCTACAGGGCCTGAAGTACACATTCTCTGTGGACTGGTGGTCTTT
CGGGGTCCTTCTGTACGAGATGCTCATTGGCCAGTCCCCCTTCCATGGTGATGATGAGGATGAACTCTTC
GAGTCCATCCGTGTGGACACGCCACATTATCCCCGCTGGATCACCAAGGAGTCCAAGGACATCCTGGAGA
AGCTCTTTGAAAGGGAACCAACCAAGAGGCTGGGAGTGACCGGAAACATCAAAATCCACCCCTTCTTCAA
GACCATAAACTGGACTCTGCTGGAAAAGCGGAGGTTGGAGCCACCTTTCAGGCCCAAAGTGAAGTCACCC
AGAGACTACAGTAACTTTGACCAGGAGTTCCTGAACGAGAAGGCGCGCCTCTCCTACAGCGACAAGAACC
TCATCGACTCCATGGACCAGTCTGCATTCGCTGGCTTCTCCTTTGTGAACCCCAAATTCGAGCACCTCCT
GGAAGATTAGTAATGAACTAGTCCGTAACTTGAAAGTATTTCGATTTCTTGGCTTTATATATCTTGTGGA
AAGGACGACGTGATTGCTTCTTGGCGCACCGA
