>Addgene plasmid #142743 | TFORF1165 | depositor partial sequence | sequence record 280368 | Barcode
CGTGATTGCTTCTTGGCGCACCGA
